>Addgene plasmid #202731 | TagBFP2- PIP4K2CD280K | addgene full sequence | sequence record 399220 | Addgene NGS Result
GCTCATGAGACAATAACCCTGATAAATGCTTCAATAATATTGAAAAAGGAAGAGTCCTGAGGCGGAAAGA
ACCAGCTGTGGAATGTGTGTCAGTTAGGGTGTGGAAAGTCCCCAGGCTCCCCAGCAGGCAGAAGTATGCA
AAGCATGCATCTCAATTAGTCAGCAACCAGGTGTGGAAAGTCCCCAGGCTCCCCAGCAGGCAGAAGTATG
CAAAGCATGCATCTCAATTAGTCAGCAACCATAGTCCCGCCCCTAACTCCGCCCATCCCGCCCCTAACTC
CGCCCAGTTCCGCCCATTCTCCGCCCCATGGCTGACTAATTTTTTTTATTTATGCAGAGGCCGAGGCCGC
CTCGGCCTCTGAGCTATTCCAGAAGTAGTGAGGAGGCTTTTTTGGAGGCCTAGGCTTTTGCAAAGATCGA
TCAAGAGACAGGATGAGGATCGTTTCGCATGATTGAACAAGATGGATTGCACGCAGGTTCTCCGGCCGCT
TGGGTGGAGAGGCTATTCGGCTATGACTGGGCACAACAGACAATCGGCTGCTCTGATGCCGCCGTGTTCC
GGCTGTCAGCGCAGGGGCGCCCGGTTCTTTTTGTCAAGACCGACCTGTCCGGTGCCCTGAATGAACTGCA
AGACGAGGCAGCGCGGCTATCGTGGCTGGCCACGACGGGCGTTCCTTGCGCAGCTGTGCTCGACGTTGTC
ACTGAAGCGGGAAGGGACTGGCTGCTATTGGGCGAAGTGCCGGGGCAGGATCTCCTGTCATCTCACCTTG
CTCCTGCCGAGAAAGTATCCATCATGGCTGATGCAATGCGGCGGCTGCATACGCTTGATCCGGCTACCTG
CCCATTCGACCACCAAGCGAAACATCGCATCGAGCGAGCACGTACTCGGATGGAAGCCGGTCTTGTCGAT
CAGGATGATCTGGACGAAGAGCATCAGGGGCTCGCGCCAGCCGAACTGTTCGCCAGGCTCAAGGCGAGCA
TGCCCGACGGCGAGGATCTCGTCGTGACCCATGGCGATGCCTGCTTGCCGAATATCATGGTGGAAAATGG
CCGCTTTTCTGGATTCATCGACTGTGGCCGGCTGGGTGTGGCGGACCGCTATCAGGACATAGCGTTGGCT
ACCCGTGATATTGCTGAAGAGCTTGGCGGCGAATGGGCTGACCGCTTCCTCGTGCTTTACGGTATCGCCG
CTCCCGATTCGCAGCGCATCGCCTTCTATCGCCTTCTTGACGAGTTCTTCTGAGCGGGACTCTGGGGTTC
GAAATGACCGACCAAGCGACGCCCAACCTGCCATCACGAGATTTCGATTCCACCGCCGCCTTCTATGAAA
GGTTGGGCTTCGGAATCGTTTTCCGGGACGCCGGCTGGATGATCCTCCAGCGCGGGGATCTCATGCTGGA
GTTCTTCGCCCACCCTAGGGGGAGGCTAACTGAAACACGGAAGGAGACAATACCGGAAGGAACCCGCGCT
ATGACGGCAATAAAAAGACAGAATAAAACGCACGGTGTTGGGTCGTTTGTTCATAAACGCGGGGTTCGGT
CCCAGGGCTGGCACTCTGTCGATACCCCACCGAGACCCCATTGGGGCCAATACGCCCGCGTTTCTTCCTT
TTCCCCACCCCACCCCCCAAGTTCGGGTGAAGGCCCAGGGCTCGCAGCCAACGTCGGGGCGGCAGGCCCT
GCCATAGCCTCAGGTTACTCATATATACTTTAGATTGATTTAAAACTTCATTTTTAATTTAAAAGGATCT
AGGTGAAGATCCTTTTTGATAATCTCATGACCAAAATCCCTTAACGTGAGTTTTCGTTCCACTGAGCGTC
AGACCCCGTAGAAAAGATCAAAGGATCTTCTTGAGATCCTTTTTTTCTGCGCGTAATCTGCTGCTTGCAA
ACAAAAAAACCACCGCTACCAGCGGTGGTTTGTTTGCCGGATCAAGAGCTACCAACTCTTTTTCCGAAGG
TAACTGGCTTCAGCAGAGCGCAGATACCAAATACTGTTCTTCTAGTGTAGCCGTAGTTAGGCCACCACTT
CAAGAACTCTGTAGCACCGCCTACATACCTCGCTCTGCTAATCCTGTTACCAGTGGCTGCTGCCAGTGGC
GATAAGTCGTGTCTTACCGGGTTGGACTCAAGACGATAGTTACCGGATAAGGCGCAGCGGTCGGGCTGAA
CGGGGGGTTCGTGCACACAGCCCAGCTTGGAGCGAACGACCTACACCGAACTGAGATACCTACAGCGTGA
GCTATGAGAAAGCGCCACGCTTCCCGAAGGGAGAAAGGCGGACAGGTATCCGGTAAGCGGCAGGGTCGGA
ACAGGAGAGCGCACGAGGGAGCTTCCAGGGGGAAACGCCTGGTATCTTTATAGTCCTGTCGGGTTTCGCC
ACCTCTGACTTGAGCGTCGATTTTTGTGATGCTCGTCAGGGGGGCGGAGCCTATGGAAAAACGCCAGCAA
CGCGGCCTTTTTACGGTTCCTGGCCTTTTGCTGGCCTTTTGCTCACATGTTCTTTCCTGCGTTATCCCCT
GATTCTGTGGATAACCGTATTACCGCCATGCATTAGTTATTAATAGTAATCAATTACGGGGTCATTAGTT
CATAGCCCATATATGGAGTTCCGCGTTACATAACTTACGGTAAATGGCCCGCCTGGCTGACCGCCCAACG
ACCCCCGCCCATTGACGTCAATAATGACGTATGTTCCCATAGTAACGCCAATAGGGACTTTCCATTGACG
TCAATGGGTGGAGTATTTACGGTAAACTGCCCACTTGGCAGTACATCAAGTGTATCATATGCCAAGTACG
CCCCCTATTGACGTCAATGACGGTAAATGGCCCGCCTGGCATTATGCCCAGTACATGACCTTATGGGACT
TTCCTACTTGGCAGTACATCTACGTATTAGTCATCGCTATTACCATGGTGATGCGGTTTTGGCAGTACAT
CAATGGGCGTGGATAGCGGTTTGACTCACGGGGATTTCCAAGTCTCCACCCCATTGACGTCAATGGGAGT
TTGTTTTGGCACCAAAATCAACGGGACTTTCCAAAATGTCGTAACAACTCCGCCCCATTGACGCAAATGG
GCGGTAGGCGTGTACGGTGGGAGGTCTATATAAGCAGAGCTGGTTTAGTGAACCGTCAGATCCGCTAGCG
CTACCGGTCGCCACCATGGTGAGCGAGCTGATTAAGGAGAACATGCACATGAAGCTGTACATGGAGGGCA
CCGTGGACAACCATCACTTCAAGTGCACATCCGAGGGCGAAGGCAAGCCCTACGAGGGCACCCAGACCAT
GAGAATCAAGGTGGTCGAGGGCGGCCCTCTCCCCTTCGCCTTCGACATCCTGGCTACTAGCTTCCTCTAC
GGCAGCAAGACCTTCATCAACCACACCCAGGGCATCCCCGACTTCTTCAAGCAGTCCTTCCCTGAGGGCT
TCACATGGGAGAGAGTCACCACATACGAAGACGGGGGCGTGCTGACCGCTACCCAGGACACCAGCCTCCA
GGACGGCTGCCTCATCTACAACGTCAAGATCAGAGGGGTGAACTTCACATCCAACGGCCCTGTGATGCAG
AAGAAAACACTCGGCTGGGAGGCCTTCACCGAGACGCTGTACCCCGCTGACGGCGGCCTGGAAGGCAGAA
ACGACATGGCCCTGAAGCTCGTGGGCGGGAGCCATCTGATCGCAAACGCCAAGACCACATATAGATCCAA
GAAACCCGCTAAGAACCTCAAGATGCCTGGCGTCTACTATGTGGACTACAGACTGGAAAGAATCAAGGAG
GCCAACAACGAGACCTACGTCGAGCAGCACGAGGTGGCAGTGGCCAGATACTGCGACCTCCCTAGCAAAC
TGGGGCACAAGCTTAATTCCGGACTCAGATCTCGAGCTCAAGCTTCGAATTCTGCAGTCGACGGTACCGC
GATGGCGTCCTCCTCGGTCCCACCAGCCACGGTATCGGCGGCGACAGCAGGCCCCGGCCCAGGTTTCGGC
TTCGCCTCCAAGACCAAGAAGAAGCATTTCGTGCAGCAGAAGGTGAAGGTGTTCCGGGCGGCCGACCCGC
TGGTGGGTGTGTTCCTGTGGGGCGTAGCCCACTCGATCAATGAGCTCAGCCAGGTGCCTCCCCCGGTGAT
GCTGCTGCCAGATGACTTTAAGGCCAGCTCCAAGATCAAGGTCAACAATCACCTTTTCCACAGGGAAAAT
CTGCCCAGTCATTTCAAGTTCAAGGAGTATTGTCCCCAGGTCTTCAGGAACCTCCGTGATCGATTTGGCA
TTGATGACCAAGATTACTTGGTGTCCCTTACCCGAAACCCCCCCAGCGAAAGTGAAGGCAGTGATGGTCG
CTTCCTTATCTCCTACGATCGGACTCTGGTCATCAAAGAAGTATCCAGTGAGGACATTGCTGACATGCAT
AGCAACCTCTCCAACTATCACCAGTACATTGTGAAGTGCCATGGCAACACGCTTCTGCCCCAGTTCCTGG
GGATGTACCGAGTCAGTGTGGACAACGAAGACAGCTACATGCTTGTGATGCGCAATATGTTTAGCCACCG
TCTTCCTGTGCACAGGAAGTATGACCTCAAGGGTTCCCTAGTGTCCCGGGAAGCCAGCGATAAGGAAAAG
GTTAAAGAATTGCCCACCCTTAAGGATATGGACTTTCTCAACAAGAACCAGAAAGTATATATTGGTGAAG
AGGAGAAGAAAATATTTCTGGAGAAGCTGAAGAGAGATGTGGAGTTTCTAGTGCAGCTGAAGATCATGAA
ATACAGCCTTCTGCTAGGCATCCACGACATCATTCGGGGCTCTGAACCAGAGGAGGAAGCGCCCGTGCGG
GAGGATGAGTCAGAGGTGGATGGGGACTGCAGCCTGACTGGACCTCCTGCTCTGGTGGGCTCCTATGGCA
CCTCCCCAGAGGGTATCGGAGGCTACATCCATTCCCATCGGCCCCTGGGCCCAGGAGAGTTTGAGTCCTT
CATTGATGTCTATGCCATCCGGAGTGCTGAAGGAGCCCCCCAGAAGGAGGTCTACTTCATGGGCCTCATT
GATATCCTTACACAGTATGATGCCAAGAAGAAAGCAGCTCATGCAGCCAAAACTGTCAAGCATGGGGCTG
GGGCAGAGATCTCTACTGTCCATCCGGAGCAGTATGCTAAGCGATTCCTGGATTTTATTACCAACATCTT
TGCCTAACGGGATCCACCGGATCTAGATAACTGATCATAATCAGCCATACCACATTTGTAGAGGTTTTAC
TTGCTTTAAAAAACCTCCCACACCTCCCCCTGAACCTGAAACATAAAATGAATGCAATTGTTGTTGTTAA
CTTGTTTATTGCAGCTTATAATGGTTACAAATAAAGCAATAGCATCACAAATTTCACAAATAAAGCATTT
TTTTCACTGCATTCTAGTTGTGGTTTGTCCAAACTCATCAATGTATCTTAACGCGTAAATTGTAAGCGTT
AATATTTTGTTAAAATTCGCGTTAAATTTTTGTTAAATCAGCTCATTTTTTAACCAATAGGCCGAAATCG
GCAAAATCCCTTATAAATCAAAAGAATAGACCGAGATAGGGT
[37 nt withheld, positions 5573-5609]
AAAGAACGTGGACTCCAACGTCAAAGG
[49 nt withheld, positions 5637-5685]
T
[91 nt withheld, positions 5687-5777]
G
[124 nt withheld, positions 5779-5902]
CAGGTGGCACTTTTCGGGGAAATGTGCGCGGAACCCCTATTTGTTTATTTTTCTAAATACATTCAAATAT
GTATCC
Features (pLannotate 1.2.2; 15 found; start..end, strand, type, name):
     57..414     +  promoter       SV40 promoter: SV40 enhancer and early promoter
    449..1243    +  CDS            NeoR/KanR: aminoglycoside phosphotransferase from Tn5; aph(3')-II (or nptII); confers resistance to neomycin, kanamycin, and G418 (Geneticin®)
   1264..1416    +  CDS            ble (fragment): BLE_KLEPN - Experimental evidence at protein level: Swiss-Prot protein existence level 1. Binding protein with a strong affinity to the bleomycin family of antibiotics. Binds to CL990; an antimitotic-antibiotic compound. From Klebsiella pneumoniae.
   1475..1522    +  polyA_signal   HSV TK poly(A) signal: herpes simplex virus thymidine kinase polyadenylation signal (Cole and Stacy, 1985)
   1613..1629    -  polyA_signal   bGH poly(A) signal (fragment): bovine growth hormone polyadenylation signal
   1851..2439    +  rep_origin     ori: high-copy-number ColE1/pMB1/pBR322/pUC origin of replication
   2614..2917    +  enhancer       CMV enhancer: human cytomegalovirus immediate early enhancer
   2918..3121    +  promoter       CMV promoter: human cytomegalovirus (CMV) immediate early promoter
   3170..3868    +  CDS            TagBFP: monomeric blue fluorescent protein mammalian codon-optimized
   3868..3921    +  misc_feature   MCS (fragment): multiple cloning site
   3922..5184    +  CDS            PIP4K2C: PI42C_HUMAN - Also known as PIP5K2C. Experimental evidence at protein level: Swiss-Prot protein existence level 1. Phosphatidylinositol 5-phosphate 4-kinase with low enzymatic activity. May be a GTP sensor, has higher GTP-dependent kinase activity than ATP-dependent kinase activity. PIP4Ks negatively regulate insulin signaling through a catalytic-independent mechanism. They interact with PIP5Ks and suppress PIP5K-mediated PtdIns(4,5)P2 synthesis and insulin- dependent conversion to PtdIns(3,4,5)P3 (PubMed:31091439). From Homo sapiens (Human).
   5212..5296    +  CDS            large T antigen (fragment): large T antigen from SV40 (simian virus 40)
   5319..5440    +  polyA_signal   SV40 poly(A) signal: SV40 polyadenylation signal
   5474..5902    -  rep_origin     f1 ori (sequence partly withheld): f1 bacteriophage origin of replication; arrow indicates direction of (+) strand synthesis
   5929..55      +  promoter       AmpR promoter (across the origin): bla
