[The description below was written by a language model from this plasmid's Addgene catalogue record and pLannotate feature annotations shown in this document.]
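Description:
TagBFP2- PIP4K2CD280K is a mammalian expression plasmid of about 6 kb built on the pTagBFP2-C1 backbone, a C1-style vector in which the gene of interest is fused downstream of the fluorescent protein. It is maintained in E. coli at high copy through a ColE1/pUC-type origin and selected with kanamycin. The resistance cassette is the dual-purpose NeoR/KanR gene (Tn5 aminoglycoside phosphotransferase). A bacterial bla-type promoter and the SV40 enhancer/early promoter both lie upstream of it, and the HSV TK polyadenylation signal follows it. The same gene can therefore give kanamycin resistance in bacteria and G418 resistance in transfected mammalian cells. An f1 origin is also present, a standard element allowing single-stranded DNA production. The short ble, bGH poly(A) and SV40 large T antigen fragments flagged by the annotation software appear to be backbone remnants rather than functional parts.

The expression cassette uses the human CMV immediate-early enhancer and promoter to drive a single fusion open reading frame. The monomeric blue fluorescent protein mTagBFP2 sits at the N-terminus and is joined, through a short linker derived from the residual multiple cloning site, to human PIP4K2C (also known as PIP5K2C), with an SV40 polyadenylation signal terminating the transcript. PIP4K2C is a phosphatidylinositol 5-phosphate 4-kinase with low intrinsic enzymatic activity, and PIP4Ks are annotated as suppressing PIP5K-mediated PI(4,5)P2 synthesis by a mechanism independent of catalysis. The insert, assembled by Gibson cloning, carries a D280K substitution, but the record does not state its functional consequence. The stated purpose is to express a fluorescently tagged enzyme, and the plasmid was deposited with a study of homeostatic control of PI(4,5)P2-dependent signalling at the plasma membrane.
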