Addgene plasmid #202731: TagBFP2- PIP4K2CD280K
Purpose: expresses fluorescent protein-tagged enzyme
Depositing lab: Gerry Hammond. Publication: A novel homeostatic mechanism tunes PI(4,5)P2-dependent signaling at the plasma membrane. Wills RC, Doyle CP, Zewe JP, Pacheco J, Hansen SD, Hammond GRV. J Cell Sci. 2023 Aug 3:jcs.261494. doi: 10.1242/jcs.261494. PubMed 37534432.
Backbone
  Vector backbone: pTagBFP2-C1
  Vector type: Mammalian Expression
Growth in bacteria
  Bacterial resistance: Kanamycin, 50 μg/mL
  Growth temperature: 37°C
  Growth strain: DH5alpha
  Copy number: High Copy
Gene/Insert
  Gene/Insert name: mTagBFP2:PIP4K2C (D280K)
  Species: H. sapiens (human)
  Entrez Gene: PIP4K2C (a.k.a. PIP5K2C)
  Cloning method: Gibson Cloning
Terms and licenses: Academic/Nonprofit Terms; Industry Terms: Not Available to Industry
Depositor comments: Please visit https://www.biorxiv.org/content/10.1101/2022.06.30.498262v3 for bioRxiv preprint.
How to cite: TagBFP2- PIP4K2CD280K was a gift from Gerry Hammond (Addgene plasmid # 202731 ; http://n2t.net/addgene:202731 ; RRID:Addgene_202731)
